>Addgene plasmid #55078 | mCherry-MCHR1-N-10 | depositor partial sequence | sequence record 85462 | insert sequence
ACGTCAGATCCGCTAGCGCCACCATGGATCTGCAAGCCTCGTTGCTGTCCACTGGCCCCAATGCCAGCAA
CATCTCCGATGGCCAGGATAATTTCACATTGGCGGGGCCACCTCCTCGCACAAGGAGTGTCTCCTACATC
AACATCATCATGCCTTCAGTGTTTGGTACCATCTGTCTCCTGGGCATTGTGGGAAACTCCACAGTCATTT
TTGCCGTGGTGAAGAAATCCAAGCTGCACTGGTGCAGCAACGTCCCTGACATCTTCATCATCAACCTCTC
TGTGGTGGATCTGCTTTTCCTGCTGGGCATGCCTTTCATGATCCACCAGCTCATGGGTAATGGTGTCTGG
CACTTTGGGGAAACCATGTGCACCCTCATCACAGCCATGGACGCCAACAGTCAGTTCACCAGCACCTACA
TCCTGACTGCTATGGCCATTGACCGCTACTTGGCCACCGTCCATCCCATCTCCTCCACCAAGTTCCGGAA
GCCCTCCATGGCCACCCTGGTGATCTGCCTCCTGTGGGCTCTCTCGTTCATTAGCATCACTCCTGTGTGG
CTCTATGCCAGGCTTATCCCCTTCCCAGGGGGTGCTGTGGGCTGTGGCATCCGCCTACCAAACCCAGATA
CTGATCTTTACTGGTTCACTCTGTATCAGTTTTTCCTGGCCTTCGCCCTTCCGTTTGTGGTCATCACTGC
TGCGTACGTGAAAATACTACAGCGCATGACGTCTTCGGTGGCCCCAGCCTCTCAACGCAGCATCCGGCTT
CGGACAAAGAGGGTGACCCGCACAGCCATTGCCATCTGTCTGGTCTTCTTTGTGTGCTGGGCGCCCTACT
ACGTGCTGCAGCTGACCCAGTTGTCCATCAGCCGCCCGACCCTCACATTCGTCTACCTGTACAATGCGGC
TATCAGCTTGGGCTATGCCAACAGCTGCCTCAATCCCTTTGTGTACATAGTACTCTGTGAGACCTTTCGA
AAACGCTTGGTGCTGTCGGTGAAGCCCGCGGCCCAGGGGCAGCTTCGCACGGTCAGCAATGCTCAGACAG
CTGACGAGGAGAGGACAGAAAGCAAAGGCACCGGAGGTAGCGGGGATCCACCGGTCGCCACCATGGTGAG
CAAGGGCGAGGAGGATAACATGGCCATCATCAAGGAGTTCATGCGCTTCAAGGTGCACATGGAGGGCTCC
GTGAACGGCCACGAGTTCGAGATCGAGGGCGAGGGCGAGGGCCGCCCCTACGAGGGCACCCAGACCGCCA
AGCTGAAGGTGACCAAGGGTGGCCCCCTGCCCTTCGCCTGGGACATCCTGTCCCCTCAGTTCATGTACGG
CTCCAAGGCCTACGTGAAGCACCCCGCCGACATCCCCGACTACTTGAAGCTGTCCTTCCCCGAGGGCTTC
AAGTGGGAGCGCGTGATGAACTTCGAGGACGGCGGCGTGGTGACCGTGACCCAGGACTCCTCCCTGCAGG
ACGGCGAGTTCATCTACAAGGTGAAGCTGCGCGGCACCAACTTCCCCTCCGACGGCCCCGTAATGCAGAA
GAAGACCATGGGCTGGGAGGCCTCCTCCGAGCGGATGTACCCCGAGGACGGCGCCCTGAAGGGCGAGATC
AAGCAGAGGCTGAAGCTGAAGGACGGCGGCCACTACGACGCTGAGGTCAAGACCACCTACAAGGCCAAGA
AGCCCGTGCAGCTGCCCGGCGCCTACAACGTCAACATCAAGTTGGACATCACCTCCCACAACGAGGACTA
CACCATCGTGGAACAGTACGAACGCGCCGAGGGCCGCCACTCCACCGGCGGCATGGACGAGCTGTACAAG
TAAAG
