>Addgene plasmid #55078 | mCherry-MCHR1-N-10 | addgene partial sequence | sequence record 127408 | mCherry-R 5'-TTGGTCACCTTCAGCTTGG-3'
TCGCCCTCGATCTCGAACTCGTGGCCGTTCACGGAGCCCTCCATGTGCACCTTGAAGCGCATGAACTCCT
TGATGATGGCCATGTTATCCTCCTCGCCCTTGCTCACCATGGTGGCGACCGGTGGATCCCCGCTACCTCC
GGTGCCTTTGCTTTCTGTCCTCTCCTCGTCAGCTGTCTGAGCATTGCTGACCGTGCGAAGCTGCCCCTGG
GCCGCGGGCTTCACCGACAGCACCAAGCGTTTTCGAAAGGTCTCACAGAGTACTATGTACACAAAGGGAT
TGAGGCAGCTGTTGGCATAGCCCAAGCTGATAGCCGCATTGTACAGGTAGACGAATGTGAGGGTCGGGCG
GCTGATGGACAACTGGGTCAGCTGCAGCACGTAGTAGGGCGCCCAGCACACAAAGAAGACCAGACAGATG
GCAATGGCTGTGCGGGTCACCCTCTTTGTCCGAAGCCGGATGCTGCGTTGAGAGGCTGGGGCCACCGAAG
ACGTCATGCGCTGTAGTATTTTCACGTACGCAGCAGTGATGACCACAAACGGAAGGGCGAAGGCCAGGAA
AAACTGATACAGAGTGAACCAGTAAAGATCAGTATCTGGGTTTGGTAGGCGGATGCCACAGCCCACAGCA
CCCCCTGGGAAGGGGATAAGCCTGGCATAGAGCCACACAGGAGTGATGCTAATGAACGAGAGAGCCCACA
GGAGGCAGATCACCAGGGTGGCCATGGAGGGCTTCCGGAACTTGGTGGAGGAGATGGGATGGACGGTGGC
CAAGTAGCGGTCAATGGCCATAGCAGTCAGGATGTAGGTG
