[The description below was written by a language model from this plasmid's Addgene catalogue record.]
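Description:
mCherry-MCHR1-N-10 is a mammalian expression plasmid built on the mCherry-N1 backbone (about 4.75 kb without insert), a vector designed for fusing a protein of interest upstream of the red fluorescent protein mCherry. It is maintained in E. coli as a high-copy plasmid under kanamycin selection. It also carries a neomycin resistance marker, so transfected mammalian cells can be selected with G418 if stable lines are wanted. No feature table is provided, so details such as the origin of replication and the promoter driving the resistance marker are not stated. The listed 3′ sequencing primer does imply an SV40 polyadenylation signal downstream of the expression cassette.

The insert is mouse MCHR1, the melanin-concentrating hormone receptor 1, a G protein-coupled receptor. It is expressed from the CMV promoter, a strong constitutive promoter in most mammalian cell types. mCherry is supplied by the backbone and sits at the C terminus of the receptor. The "N-10" in the name probably denotes this N1-type arrangement and a 10-residue linker between the two proteins, but the record does not confirm this. The cloning method is recorded as unknown.

The stated purpose is as a fluorescent localization marker for the cilium: the MCHR1 portion targets the fusion to the cilium and labels it red, with excitation at 587 nm and emission at 610 nm. This makes the construct suited to imaging of cilia in transfected mammalian cells, including in combination with spectrally distinct green or blue markers.
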