Addgene plasmid #55078: mCherry-MCHR1-N-10
Purpose: Localization: Cilium, Excitation: 587, Emission: 610
Depositing lab: Michael Davidson. Depositing organization: Florida State University, Tallahassee.
Backbone
  Vector backbone: mCherry-N1
  Backbone size w/o insert (bp): 4750
  Vector type: Mammalian Expression
  Selectable markers: Neomycin (select with G418)
Growth in bacteria
  Bacterial resistance: Kanamycin, 50 μg/mL
  Growth temperature: 37°C
  Growth strain: DH5alpha
  Copy number: High Copy
Gene/Insert
  Gene/Insert name: MCHR1 (alt name: NM_145132.2)
  Species: M. musculus (mouse)
  Promoter: CMV
  Tag / fusion protein: mCherry (C terminal on backbone)
  Cloning method: Unknown
  Sequencing primers: 5′ CMV-F; 3′ SV40pA-R
Terms and licenses: Academic/Nonprofit Terms; Industry Terms: Not Available to Industry
Depositor comments: . Excitation = 587; Emission = 610
How to cite: mCherry-MCHR1-N-10 was a gift from Michael Davidson (Addgene plasmid # 55078 ; http://n2t.net/addgene:55078 ; RRID:Addgene_55078)
